>Addgene plasmid #17480 | pLenti X2 Neo/pTER shEGFP#2 (w22-2) | depositor full sequence | sequence record 8645 | Author sequence
CAGGTGGCACTTTTCGGGGAAATGTGCGCGGAACCCCTATTTGTTTATTTTTCTAAATACATTCAAATAT
GTATCCGCTCATGAGACAATAACCCTGATAAATGCTTCAATAATATTGAAAAAGGAAGAGTATGAGTATT
CAACATTTCCGTGTCGCCCTTATTCCCTTTTTTGCGGCATTTTGCCTTCCTGTTTTTGCTCACCCAGAAA
CGCTGGTGAAAGTAAAAGATGCTGAAGATCAGTTGGGTGCACGAGTGGGTTACATCGAACTGGATCTCAA
CAGCGGTAAGATCCTTGAGAGTTTTCGCCCCGAAGAACGTTTTCCAATGATGAGCACTTTTAAAGTTCTG
CTATGTGGCGCGGTATTATCCCGTATTGACGCCGGGCAAGAGCAACTCGGTCGCCGCATACACTATTCTC
AGAATGACTTGGTTGAGTACTCACCAGTCACAGAAAAGCATCTTACGGATGGCATGACAGTAAGAGAATT
ATGCAGTGCTGCCATAACCATGAGTGATAACACTGCGGCCAACTTACTTCTGACAACGATCGGAGGACCG
AAGGAGCTAACCGCTTTTTTGCACAACATGGGGGATCATGTAACTCGCCTTGATCGTTGGGAACCGGAGC
TGAATGAAGCCATACCAAACGACGAGCGTGACACCACGATGCCTGTAGCAATGGCAACAACGTTGCGCAA
ACTATTAACTGGCGAACTACTTACTCTAGCTTCCCGGCAACAATTAATAGACTGGATGGAGGCGGATAAA
GTTGCAGGACCACTTCTGCGCTCGGCCCTTCCGGCTGGCTGGTTTATTGCTGATAAATCTGGAGCCGGTG
AGCGTGGGTCTCGCGGTATCATTGCAGCACTGGGGCCAGATGGTAAGCCCTCCCGTATCGTAGTTATCTA
CACGACGGGGAGTCAGGCAACTATGGATGAACGAAATAGACAGATCGCTGAGATAGGTGCCTCACTGATT
AAGCATTGGTAACTGTCAGACCAAGTTTACTCATATATACTTTAGATTGATTTAAAACTTCATTTTTAAT
TTAAAAGGATCTAGGTGAAGATCCTTTTTGATAATCTCATGACCAAAATCCCTTAACGTGAGTTTTCGTT
CCACTGAGCGTCAGACCCCGTAGAAAAGATCAAAGGATCTTCTTGAGATCCTTTTTTTCTGCGCGTAATC
TGCTGCTTGCAAACAAAAAAACCACCGCTACCAGCGGTGGTTTGTTTGCCGGATCAAGAGCTACCAACTC
TTTTTCCGAAGGTAACTGGCTTCAGCAGAGCGCAGATACCAAATACTGTCCTTCTAGTGTAGCCGTAGTT
AGGCCACCACTTCAAGAACTCTGTAGCACCGCCTACATACCTCGCTCTGCTAATCCTGTTACCAGTGGCT
GCTGCCAGTGGCGATAAGTCGTGTCTTACCGGGTTGGACTCAAGACGATAGTTACCGGATAAGGCGCAGC
GGTCGGGCTGAACGGGGGGTTCGTGCACACAGCCCAGCTTGGAGCGAACGACCTACACCGAACTGAGATA
CCTACAGCGTGAGCTATGAGAAAGCGCCACGCTTCCCGAAGGGAGAAAGGCGGACAGGTATCCGGTAAGC
GGCAGGGTCGGAACAGGAGAGCGCACGAGGGAGCTTCCAGGGGGAAACGCCTGGTATCTTTATAGTCCTG
TCGGGTTTCGCCACCTCTGACTTGAGCGTCGATTTTTGTGATGCTCGTCAGGGGGGCGGAGCCTATGGAA
AAACGCCAGCAACGCGGCCTTTTTACGGTTCCTGGCCTTTTGCTGGCCTTTTGCTCACATGTTCTTTCCT
GCGTTATCCCCTGATTCTGTGGATAACCGTATTACCGCCTTTGAGTGAGCTGATACCGCTCGCCGCAGCC
GAACGACCGAGCGCAGCGAGTCAGTGAGCGAGGAAGCGGAAGAGCGCCCAATACGCAAACCGCCTCTCCC
CGCGCGTTGGCCGATTCATTAATGCAGCTGGCACGACAGGTTTCCCGACTGGAAAGCGGGCAGTGAGCGC
AACGCAATTAATGTGAGTTAGCTCACTCATTAGGCACCCCAGGCTTTACACTTTATGCTTCCGGCTCGTA
TGTTGTGTGGAATTGTGAGCGGATAACAATTTCACACAGGAAACAGCTATGACCATGATTACGCCAAGCG
CGCAATTAACCCTCACTAAAGGGAACAAAAGCTGGAGCTGCAAGCTTAATGTAGTCTTATGCAATACTCT
TGTAGTCTTGCAACATGGTAACGATGAGTTAGCAACATGCCTTACAAGGAGAGAAAAAGCACCGTGCATG
CCGATTGGTGGAAGTAAGGTGGTACGATCGTGCCTTATTAGGAAGGCAACAGACGGGTCTGACATGGATT
GGACGAACCACTGAATTGCCGCATTGCAGAGATATTGTATTTAAGTGCCTAGCTCGATACAATAAACGGG
TCTCTCTGGTTAGACCAGATCTGAGCCTGGGAGCTCTCTGGCTAACTAGGGAACCCACTGCTTAAGCCTC
AATAAAGCTTGCCTTGAGTGCTTCAAGTAGTGTGTGCCCGTCTGTTGTGTGACTCTGGTAACTAGAGATC
CCTCAGACCCTTTTAGTCAGTGTGGAAAATCTCTAGCAGTGGCGCCCGAACAGGGACCTGAAAGCGAAAG
GGAAACCAGAGCTCTCTCGACGCAGGACTCGGCTTGCTGAAGCGCGCACGGCAAGAGGCGAGGGGCGGCG
ACTGGTGAGTACGCCAAAAATTTTGACTAGCGGAGGCTAGAAGGAGAGAGATGGGTGCGAGAGCGTCAGT
ATTAAGCGGGGGAGAATTAGATCGCGATGGGAAAAAATTCGGTTAAGGCCAGGGGGAAAGAAAAAATATA
AATTAAAACATATAGTATGGGCAAGCAGGGAGCTAGAACGATTCGCAGTTAATCCTGGCCTGTTAGAAAC
ATCAGAAGGCTGTAGACAAATACTGGGACAGCTACAACCATCCCTTCAGACAGGATCAGAAGAACTTAGA
TCATTATATAATACAGTAGCAACCCTCTATTGTGTGCATCAAAGGATAGAGATAAAAGACACCAAGGAAG
CTTTAGACAAGATAGAGGAAGAGCAAAACAAAAGTAAGACCACCGCACAGCAAGCGGCCGCTGATCTTCA
GACCTGGAGGAGGAGATATGAGGGACAATTGGAGAAGTGAATTATATAAATATAAAGTAGTAAAAATTGA
ACCATTAGGAGTAGCACCCACCAAGGCAAAGAGAAGAGTGGTGCAGAGAGAAAAAAGAGCAGTGGGAATA
GGAGCTTTGTTCCTTGGGTTCTTGGGAGCAGCAGGAAGCACTATGGGCGCAGCCTCAATGACGCTGACGG
TACAGGCCAGACAATTATTGTCTGGTATAGTGCAGCAGCAGAACAATTTGCTGAGGGCTATTGAGGCGCA
ACAGCATCTGTTGCAACTCACAGTCTGGGGCATCAAGCAGCTCCAGGCAAGAATCCTGGCTGTGGAAAGA
TACCTAAAGGATCAACAGCTCCTGGGGATTTGGGGTTGCTCTGGAAAACTCATTTGCACCACTGCTGTGC
CTTGGAATGCTAGTTGGAGTAATAAATCTCTGGAACAGATTGGAATCACACGACCTGGATGGAGTGGGAC
AGAGAAATTAACAATTACACAAGCTTAATACACTCCTTAATTGAAGAATCGCAAAACCAGCAAGAAAAGA
ATGAACAAGAATTATTGGAATTAGATAAATGGGCAAGTTTGTGGAATTGGTTTAACATAACAAATTGGCT
GTGGTATATAAAATTATTCATAATGATAGTAGGAGGCTTGGTAGGTTTAAGAATAGTTTTTGCTGTACTT
TCTATAGTGAATAGAGTTAGGCAGGGATATTCACCATTATCGTTTCAGACCCACCTCCCAACCCCGAGGG
GACCCGACAGGCCCGAAGGAATAGAAGAAGAAGGTGGAGAGAGAGACAGAGACAGATCCATTCGATTAGT
GAACGGATCTCGACGGTTAACTTTTAAAAGAAAAGGGGGGATTGGGGGGTACAGTGCAGGGGAAAGAATA
GTAGACATAATAGCAACAGACATACAAACTAAAGAATTACAAAAACAAATTACAAAAATTCAAAATTTTA
TTCCAGTGTGGTGGAATTCTGCAGATATCCAGCACAGTGGCGGCCGCTCGACAATCAACCTCTGGATTAC
AAAATTTGTGAAAGATTGACTGGTATTCTTAACTATGTTGCTCCTTTTACGCTATGTGGATACGCTGCTT
TAATGCCTTTGTATCATGCTATTGCTTCCCGTATGGCTTTCATTTTCTCCTCCTTGTATAAATCCTGGTT
GCTGTCTCTTTATGAGGAGTTGTGGCCCGTTGTCAGGCAACGTGGCGTGGTGTGCACTGTGTTTGCTGAC
GCAACCCCCACTGGTTGGGGCATTGCCACCACCTGTCAGCTCCTTTCCGGGACTTTCGCTTTCCCCCTCC
CTATTGCCACGGCGGAACTCATCGCCGCCTGCCTTGCCCGCTGCTGGACAGGGGCTCGGCTGTTGGGCAC
TGACAATTCCGTGGTGTTGTCGGGGAAGCTGACGTCCTTTCCATGGCTGCTCGCCTGTGTTGCCACCTGG
ATTCTGCGCGGGACGTCCTTCTGCTACGTCCCTTCGGCCCTCAATCCAGCGGACCTTCCTTCCCGCGGCC
TGCTGCCGGCTCTGCGGCCTCTTCCGCGTCTTCGCCTTCGCCCTCAGACGAGTCGGATCTCCCTTTGGGC
CGCCTCCCCGCCTGGAATTCTGCAGATATCCGGACTAGTGATCTAATTCTACCGGGTAGGGGAGGCGCTT
TTCCCAAGGCAGTCTGGAGCATGCGCTTTAGCAGCCCCGCTGGGCACTTGGCGCTACACAAGTGGCCTCT
GGCCTCGCACACATTCCACATCCACCGGTAGGCGCCAACCGGCTCCGTTCTTTGGTGGCCCCTTCGCGCC
ACCTTCTACTCCTCCCCTAGTCAGGAAGTTCCCCCCCGCCCCGCAGCTCGCGTCGTGCAGGACGTGACAA
ATGGAAGTAGCACGTCTCACTAGTCTCGTGCAGATGGACAGCACCGCTGAGCAATGGAAGCGGGTAGGCC
TTTGGGGCAGCGGCCAATAGCAGCTTTGCTCCTTCGCTTTCTGGGCTCAGAGGCTGGGAAGGGGTGGGTC
CGGGGGCGGGCTCAGGGGCGGGCTCAGGGGCGGGGCGGGCGCCCGAAGGTCCTCCGGAGGCCCGGCATTC
TGCACGCTTCAAAAGCGCACGTCTGCCGCGCTGTTCTCCTCTTCCTCATCTCCGGGCCTTTCGACCTGCA
GCCAATATGGGATCGGCCATTGAACAAGATGGATTGCACGCAGGTTCTCCGGCCGCTTGGGTGGAGAGGC
TATTCGGCTATGACTGGGCACAACAGACAATCGGCTGCTCTGATGCCGCCGTGTTCCGGCTGTCAGCGCA
GGGGCGCCCGGTTCTTTTTGTCAAGACCGACCTGTCCGGTGCCCTGAATGAACTGCAGGACGAGGCAGCG
CGGCTATCGTGGCTGGCCACGACGGGCGTTCCTTGCGCAGCTGTGCTCGACGTTGTCACTGAAGCGGGAA
GGGACTGGCTGCTATTGGGCGAAGTGCCGGGGCAGGATCTCCTGTCATCTCACCTTGCTCCTGCCGAGAA
AGTATCCATCATGGCTGATGCAATGCGGCGGCTGCATACGCTTGATCCGGCTACCTGCCCATTCGACCAC
CAAGCGAAACATCGCATCGAGCGAGCACGTACTCGGATGGAAGCCGGTCTTGTCGATCAGGATGATCTGG
ACGAAGAGCATCAGGGGCTCGCGCCAGCCGAACTGTTCGCCAGGCTCAAGGCGCGCATGCCCGACGGCGA
GGATCTCGTCGTGACCCATGGCGATGCCTGCTTGCCGAATATCATGGTGGAAAATGGCCGCTTTTCTGGA
TTCATCGACTGTGGCCGGCTGGGTGTGGCGGACCGCTATCAGGACATAGCGTTGGCTACCCGTGATATTG
CTGAAGAGCTTGGCGGCGAATGGGCTGACCGCTTCCTCGTGCTTTACGGTATCGCCGCTCCCGATTCGCA
GCGCATCGCCTTCTATCGCCTTCTTGACGAGTTCTTCTGAGGGGATCCGTCGAGGGCCCGGTACCTTTAA
GACCAATGACTTACAAGGCAGCTGTAGATCTTAGCCACTTTTTAAAAGAAAAGGGGGGACTGGAAGGGCT
AGACTCGAGCGGCCGCCACTGTGCTGGATATCAACCACTTTGTACAAGAAAGCTGGGTCTAGATATCTCG
AGTGCGGCCGCGAATTCCACCACACTGGACTAGTGGATCCGAGCTCGGTACCAAGCTTTTCCAAAAAGCT
GGAGTACAACTACAACTCTCTTGAAGTTGTAGTTGTACTCCAGCGGGGATCTCTATCACTGATAGGGAAC
TTATAAGATTCCCAAATCCAAAGACATTTCACGTTTATGGTGATTTCCCAGAACACATAGCGACATGCAA
ATATTGCAGGGCGCCACTCCCCTGTCCCTCACAGCCATCTTCCTGCCAGGGCGCACGCGCGCTGGGTGTT
CCCGCCTAGTGACACTGGGCCGCGATTCCTTGGAGCGGGTTGATGACGTCAGCGTTCGAATTCGGTACCG
GATCCAGTCGACTGAATTGGTTCCTTTAAAGCCTGCTTTTTTGTACAAACTTGTTGATATCTGCAGAATT
CCACCACACTGGACTAGCTCACTCCCAACGAAGACAAGATCTGCTTTTTGCTTGTACTGGGTCTCTCTGG
TTAGACCAGATCTGAGCCTGGGAGCTCTCTGGCTGCCTAGGGAACCCACTGCTTAAGCCTCAATAAAGCT
TGCCTTGAGTGCTTCAAGTAGTGTGTGCCCGTCTGTTGTGTGACTCTGGTAACTAGAGATCCCTCAGACC
CTTTTAGTCAGTGTGGAAAATCTCTAGCAGTAGTAGTTCATGTCATCTTATTATTCAGTATTTATAACTT
GCAAAGAAATGAATATCAGAGAGTGAGAGGAACTTGTTTATTGCAGCTTATAATGGTTACAAATAAAGCA
ATAGCATCACAAATTTCACAAATAAAGCATTTTTTTCACTGCATTCTAGTTGTGGTTTGTCCAAACTCAT
CAATGTATCTTATCATGTCTGGCTCTAGCTATCCCGCCCCTAACTCCGCCCAGTTCCGCCCATTCTCCGC
CCCATGGCTGACTAATTTTTTTTATTTATGCAGAGGCCGAGGCCGCCTCGGCCTCTGAGCTATTCCAGAA
GTAGTGAGGAGGCTTTTTTGGAGGCCTAGGCTTTTGCGTCGAGACGTACCCAATTCGCCCTATAGTGAGT
CGTATTACGCGCGCTCACTGGCCGTCGTTTTACAACGTCGTGACTGGGAAAACCCTGGCGTTACCCAACT
TAATCGCCTTGCAGCACATCCCCCTTTCGCCAGCTGGCGTAATAGCGAAGAGGCCCGCACCGATCGCCCT
TCCCAACAGTTGCGCAGCCTGAATGGCGAATGGCGCG
[124 nt withheld, positions 7528-7651]
C
[91 nt withheld, positions 7653-7743]
A
[49 nt withheld, positions 7745-7793]
CCTTTGACGTTGGAGTCCACGTTCTTT
[37 nt withheld, positions 7821-7857]
ACCCTATCTCGGTCTATTCTTTTGATTTATAAGGGATTTTGCCGATTTCGGCCTATTGGTTAAAAAATGA
GCTGATTTAACAAAAATTTAACGCGAATTTTAACAAAATATTAACGTTTACAATTTCC
Features (pLannotate 1.2.2; 31 found; start..end, strand, type, name):
     27..131     +  promoter       AmpR promoter: bla
    132..992     +  CDS            AmpR: β-lactamase; bla; confers resistance to ampicillin, carbenicillin, and related antibiotics
   1163..1751    +  rep_origin     ori: high-copy-number ColE1/pMB1/pBR322/pUC origin of replication
   1934..2026    +  CDS            lacI (fragment): lac repressor; lacI; The lac repressor binds to the lac operator to inhibit transcription in E. coli. This inhibition can be relieved by adding lactose or isopropyl-β-D-thiogalactopyranoside (IPTG).
   2039..2060    +  protein_bind   CAP binding site: CAP binding activates transcription in the presence of cAMP. E. coli catabolite activator protein
   2075..2105    +  promoter       lac promoter: promoter for the E. coli lac operon
   2113..2129    +  protein_bind   lac operator: The lac repressor binds to the lac operator to inhibit transcription in E. coli. This inhibition can be relieved by adding lactose or isopropyl-β-D-thiogalactopyranoside (IPTG). lac repressor encoded by lacI
   2174..2192    +  promoter       T3 promoter: promoter for bacteriophage T3 RNA polymerase
   2220..2441    +  promoter       RSV promoter: Rous sarcoma virus enhancer/promoter
   2448..2628    +  LTR            5' LTR (truncated): truncated 5' long terminal repeat (LTR) from HIV-1
   2672..2797    +  misc_feature   HIV-1 Ψ: packaging signal of human immunodeficiency virus type 1
   2781..3144    +  CDS            HIV-1 gag (fragment): gag protein from human immunodeficiency virus 1; gag
   3239..3575    +  ncRNA          RRE: Accession: RF00036 - HIV Rev response element
   3611..4000    +  CDS            env (fragment): ENV_HV1H2 - Experimental evidence at protein level: Swiss-Prot protein existence level 1. [Transmembrane protein gp41]: Acts as a class I viral fusion protein. Under the current model, the protein has at least 3 conformational states: pre-fusion native state, pre-hairpin intermediate state, and post-fusion hairpin state. During fusion of viral and target intracellular membranes, the coiled coil regions (heptad repeats) assume a trimer-of-hairpins structure, positioning the fusion peptide in close proximity to the C-terminal region of the ectodomain. The formation of this structure appears to d
   4012..4129    +  misc_feature   cPPT/CTS: central polypurine tract and central termination sequence of HIV-1
   4183..4771    +  misc_feature   WPRE: woodchuck hepatitis virus posttranscriptional regulatory element
   4814..5313    +  promoter       PGK promoter: mouse phosphoglycerate kinase 1 promoter
   5327..6130    +  CDS            NeoR/KanR: aminoglycoside phosphotransferase from Tn5; aph(3')-II (or nptII); confers resistance to neomycin, kanamycin, and G418 (Geneticin®)
   6151..6267    +  CDS            nef (fragment): NEF_HV1LA - Experimental evidence at protein level: Swiss-Prot protein existence level 1. Extracellular Nef protein targets CD4(+) T-lymphocytes for apoptosis by interacting with CXCR4 surface receptors. From Human immunodeficiency virus type 1 group M subtype B (isolate Lai) (HIV-1).
   6264..6288    +  protein_bind   attB2: mutant version of attB; recombination site for the Gateway® BP reaction BP Clonase™
   6366..6386    +  CDS            VN155(I152L) (fragment): improved N-terminal fragment of mVenus for use in bimolecular fluorescence complementation (BiFC) (Kodama and Hu, 2010)
   6396..6414    -  CDS            VN155(I152L) (fragment): improved N-terminal fragment of mVenus for use in bimolecular fluorescence complementation (BiFC) (Kodama and Hu, 2010)
   6419..6438    -  promoter       PLtetO-1 promoter (fragment): modified phage lambda PL promoter with tet operator sites (Lutz and Bujard, 1997)
   6437..6637    -  promoter       H1 promoter (fragment): human H1 RNA promoter
   6680..6704    -  protein_bind   attB1: mutant version of attB; recombination site for the Gateway® BP reaction BP Clonase™
   6739..6959    +  LTR            3' LTR (ΔU3) (fragment): self-inactivating 3' long terminal repeat (LTR) from HIV-1
   7031..7152    +  polyA_signal   SV40 poly(A) signal: SV40 polyadenylation signal
   7171..7306    +  rep_origin     SV40 ori: SV40 origin of replication
   7339..7357    -  promoter       T7 promoter: promoter for bacteriophage T7 RNA polymerase
   7365..7520    +  CDS            lacZα (fragment): LacZα fragment of β-galactosidase; lacZ fragment
   7528..7983    +  rep_origin     f1 ori (sequence partly withheld): f1 bacteriophage origin of replication; arrow indicates direction of (+) strand synthesis
