[The description below was written by a language model from this plasmid's Addgene catalogue record and pLannotate feature annotations shown in this document.]
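Description:
pLenti X2 Neo/pTER shEGFP#2 (w22-2) is a third-generation, self-inactivating HIV-1-based lentiviral RNAi vector built on the p156RRL-sinPPT-CMV-GFP-PRE backbone. It is propagated in E. coli as a high-copy plasmid through a ColE1/pUC-type origin with ampicillin resistance (AmpR), and it also carries f1 and SV40 origins. The viral genome is transcribed from a chimeric RSV promoter fused to a truncated 5' LTR, which makes packaging Tat-independent. This is followed by the Ψ packaging signal with a gag fragment, the Rev response element, an env fragment and the cPPT/CTS, and it ends in a ΔU3 3' LTR with a downstream SV40 polyadenylation signal.

Inside the provirus, a WPRE precedes a mouse PGK promoter driving NeoR, which allows G418 selection of transduced mammalian cells. The payload is a 66 bp short hairpin directed against enhanced GFP (shRNA #2). It is expressed from an H1 promoter carrying a tet operator (H1/TO, derived from pTER), so in cells expressing the Tet repressor, knockdown should be inducible with tetracycline or doxycycline; without the repressor, expression is constitutive. The cassette sits in reverse orientation, flanked by attB1 and attB2 Gateway recombination scars, just upstream of the annotated 3' LTR segment, consistent with the stated 3' LTR insertion. An insert in this position is copied into both LTRs during reverse transcription, doubling the shRNA cassette in the integrated provirus. The short "VN155" annotations on opposite strands are simply the two GFP-matching arms of the hairpin.

The construct serves to deplete EGFP, typically as a knockdown control or a test of silencing efficiency. The depositor notes that the full sequence may be assembled and is not fully confirmed.
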