Addgene plasmid #17480: pLenti X2 Neo/pTER shEGFP#2 (w22-2)
Purpose: 3rd gen lentiviral eGFP shRNA #2 (H1/TO promoter), 3’LTR insertion, Neo
Depositing lab: Eric Campeau & Paul Kaufman. Depositing organization: University of Massachusetts, Worcester. Publication: A versatile viral system for expression and depletion of proteins in mammalian cells. Campeau E, Ruhl VE, Rodier F, Smith CL, Rahmberg BL, Fuss JO, Campisi J, Yaswen P, Cooper PK, Kaufman PD.. PLoS One. 2009 Aug 6;4(8):e6529. 10.1371/journal.pone.0006529 PubMed 19657394.
Backbone
  Vector backbone: p156RRL-sinPPT-CMV-GFP-PRE/Nhe I
  Backbone size w/o insert (bp): 7919
  Vector type: Lentiviral, RNAi
  Selectable markers: Neomycin (select with G418)
Growth in bacteria
  Bacterial resistance: Ampicillin, 100 μg/mL
  Growth temperature: 37°C
  Growth strain: Stbl3
  Growth instructions: Stbl3, 37OC
  Copy number: High Copy
Gene/Insert
  Gene/Insert name: Enhanced green fluorescent protein shRNA #2 (alt name: shGFP #2)
  gRNA/shRNA sequence: CCGCTGGAGTACAACTACAACTTCAAGAGAGTTGTAGTTGTACTCCAGCTTTTT
  Insert size (bp): 66
  Cloning method: Restriction Enzyme; 5′ cloning site Bgl II (destroyed during cloning); 3′ cloning site Hind III (not destroyed)
  Sequencing primers: 5′ n/a
Terms and licenses: Academic/Nonprofit Terms; Industry Terms: Not Available to Industry
Depositor comments: Please note that the full plasmid sequence may be assembled and not fully confirmed. Minor mismatches should not affect plasmid function.
How to cite: pLenti X2 Neo/pTER shEGFP#2 (w22-2) was a gift from Eric Campeau & Paul Kaufman (Addgene plasmid # 17480 ; http://n2t.net/addgene:17480 ; RRID:Addgene_17480)
