>Addgene plasmid #17480 | pLenti X2 Neo/pTER shEGFP#2 (w22-2) | addgene partial sequence | sequence record 25938 | 17480 with H1
TCTTTGGATTTGGGATCTTATAAGTTCCCTATCAGTGATAGAGATCCCCGCTGGAGTACAACTACAACTT
CAAGAGAGTTGTAGTTGTACTCCAGCTTTTTGGAAAAGCTTGGTACCGAGCTCGGATCCACTAGTCCAGT
GTGGTGGAATTCGCGGCCGCACTCGAGATATCTAGACCCAGCTTTCTTGTACAAAGTGGTTGATATCC
